>Addgene plasmid #32527 | pcDNA3-IP3KC | addgene partial sequence | sequence record 38172 | CMV-F 5'-CGCAAATGGGCGGTAGGCGTG-3'
AGCAGAGCTCTCTGGCTAACTAGAGAACCCACTGCTTACTGGCTTATCGAAATTAATACGACTCACTATA
GGGAGACCCAAGCTGGCTAGCGTTTAAACTTAAGCTTACCATGGGGGGTTCTCATCATCATCATCATCAT
GGTATGGCTAGCATGACTGGTGGACAGCAAATGGGTCGGGATCTGTACGACGATGACGATAAGGTACCAG
GATCCGGCATGAGGCGCTGCCCGTGCCGTGGGAGCCTGAACGAGGCGGAGGCCGGGGCGCTGCCCGCGGC
GGCCCGCATGGGACTGGAGGCGCCGCGAGGAGGGCGGCGGCGGCAGCCGGGACAGCAGCGACCTGGGCCC
GGCGCAGGGGCCCCGGCGGGGCGGCCGGAGGGGGGCGGGCCCTGGGCCCGGACAGAGGGGTCCAGCCTCC
ACAGCGAGCCTGAGAGGGCCGGCCTCGGGCCTGCGCCGGGGACAGAGAGTCCGCAGGCAGAATTCTGGAC
AGACGGACAGACTGAGCCCGCGGCAGCTGGCCTTGGAGTAGAGACCGAGAGGCCCAAGCAAAAGACGGAG
CCAGACAGGTCCAGCCTCCGGACGCATCTAGAATGGAGCTGGTCAGAGCTGGAGACGACTTGTCTTTGGA
CGGAGACCGGGACAGATGGCCTTTGGACTGATCCGCACAGGTCCGACCTCCAGTTTCAGCCCGAGGAGGC
CAGCCCCTGGACACAGCCAGGGGTTCATGGGCCCTGGACAGAGCTGGAAACGCATGGGT
