[The description below was written by a language model from this plasmid's Addgene catalogue record.]
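Description:
pcDNA3-IP3KC is a mammalian expression plasmid carrying the human cDNA for inositol 1,4,5-trisphosphate 3-kinase C (ITPKC, also called IP3KC or IP3-3KC). Despite its name, it is recorded as being built on the commercial pcDNA3.1/His C backbone, which is about 5.5 kb without insert. It is propagated in E. coli as a high-copy plasmid under ampicillin selection. The backbone also provides a neomycin resistance marker, so stably transfected mammalian cells can be selected with G418. No feature table accompanies the record, and the insert size is not stated.

The IP3KC coding sequence was inserted by restriction cloning between BamHI (5′) and EcoRI (3′), and both sites remain intact. The depositor notes that the insert also contains an internal EcoRI site, so digestion with BamHI and EcoRI will release the insert as more than one fragment rather than a single band. Transcription is driven by the strong constitutive CMV promoter. The reverse sequencing primer listed anneals in the bovine growth hormone polyadenylation region, consistent with the usual design of this vector family. The backbone supplies an N-terminal 6xHis tag fused in frame to the kinase, which allows detection with anti-His reagents and purification by metal-affinity chromatography.

ITPKC encodes one of the kinase isoforms that phosphorylate inositol 1,4,5-trisphosphate at the 3 position to give inositol 1,3,4,5-tetrakisphosphate, a step that shapes calcium signalling. The plasmid is associated with the work that first cloned and expressed this human isoform. It is suited to transient or stable overexpression of His-tagged IP3KC in mammalian cells for studies of its enzymatic activity, regulation or localisation.
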