Addgene plasmid #32527: pcDNA3-IP3KC
Depositing lab: Christophe Erneux. Depositing organization: Universite Libre de Bruxelles. Publication: Cloning and expression of a cDNA encoding human inositol 1,4,5-trisphosphate 3-kinase C. Dewaste V, Pouillon V, Moreau C, Shears S, Takazawa K, Erneux C. Biochem J. 2000 Dec 1;352 Pt 2:343-51. 10.1042/0264-6021:3520343 PubMed 11085927.
Backbone
  Vector backbone: pcDNA3.1/His C
  Backbone manufacturer: Invitrogen
  Backbone size w/o insert (bp): 5500
  Vector type: Mammalian Expression
  Selectable markers: Neomycin (select with G418)
Growth in bacteria
  Bacterial resistance: Ampicillin, 100 μg/mL
  Growth temperature: 37°C
  Growth strain: DH5alpha
  Copy number: High Copy
Gene/Insert
  Gene/Insert name: IP3KC
  Species: H. sapiens (human)
  Entrez Gene: ITPKC (a.k.a. IP3-3KC, IP3KC)
  Promoter: CMV
  Tag / fusion protein: 6xHIS (N terminal on backbone)
  Cloning method: Restriction Enzyme; 5′ cloning site BamHI (not destroyed); 3′ cloning site EcoRI (not destroyed)
  Sequencing primers: 5′ CMV-f; 3′ BGHrev
Terms and licenses: Academic/Nonprofit Terms; Industry Terms: Not Available to Industry
Depositor comments: Insert contains an internal EcoRI site.
How to cite: pcDNA3-IP3KC was a gift from Christophe Erneux (Addgene plasmid # 32527 ; http://n2t.net/addgene:32527 ; RRID:Addgene_32527)
